Addgene plasmid #179414: pv9_TAF3_2xPHD-13XL-BASU
Purpose: Cell line generation via recombination-mediated cassette exchange (RMCE) and stable expression of TAF3.2xPHD-13XL-BASU
Depositing lab: Tuncay Baubec. Depositing organization: University of Zurich. Publication: ChromID identifies the protein interactome at chromatin marks. Villasenor R, Pfaendler R, Ambrosi C, Butz S, Giuliani S, Bryan E, Sheahan TW, Gable AL, Schmolka N, Manzo M, Wirz J, Feller C, von Mering C, Aebersold R, Voigt P, Baubec T. Nat Biotechnol. 2020 Mar 2. pii: 10.1038/s41587-020-0434-2. doi: 10.1038/s41587-020-0434-2. PubMed 32123383.
Backbone
  Vector backbone: parBit_v9
  Vector type: Mammalian Expression
Growth in bacteria
  Bacterial resistance: Ampicillin, 100 μg/mL
  Growth temperature: 37°C
  Growth strain: DH5alpha
  Copy number: High Copy
Gene/Insert
  Gene/Insert name: TAF3.2xPHD-13XL-BASU (alt name: 2x Phd domain of TAF3, 13x(GSGGG) Linker, BASU biotin ligase)
  Species: Synthetic
  Promoter: CAGGS
  Cloning method: Gibson Cloning
  Sequencing primers: 5′ CTGGTTGTTGTGCTGTCTC
Terms and licenses: Academic/Nonprofit Terms; Industry Terms: Not Available to Industry
How to cite: pv9_TAF3_2xPHD-13XL-BASU was a gift from Tuncay Baubec (Addgene plasmid # 179414 ; http://n2t.net/addgene:179414 ; RRID:Addgene_179414)
