[The description below was written by a language model from this plasmid's Addgene catalogue record and pLannotate feature annotations shown in this document.]
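Description:
pv9_TAF3_2xPHD-13XL-BASU is a 7.8 kb mammalian expression and targeting plasmid built on the parBit_v9 backbone, designed for making stable cell lines by recombination-mediated cassette exchange (RMCE). It is propagated in E. coli as a high-copy plasmid through a ColE1/pUC-type origin and selected with ampicillin (AmpR, β-lactamase). Remnants of a pUC-style lac region (lacZα fragment, lac promoter/operator, MCS fragment) flank the cassette.

The payload lies between two loxP511 sites annotated in opposite orientations. In RMCE, Cre swaps such a flanked cassette into a genomic landing site carrying matching sites; the record does not describe the recipient locus or cell line. Within the cassette, the CAGGS promoter (CMV enhancer, chicken β-actin promoter and chimeric β-actin/β-globin intron) drives a synthetic fusion protein. This consists of two tandem copies of the TAF3 PHD domain, a flexible linker of thirteen GSGGG repeats, and BASU, a biotin ligase that the annotation matches to Bacillus subtilis BirA. Short matches to FLAG and HA epitope sequences are annotated upstream of the first TAF3 segment and just before the ligase, respectively. Downstream, an EMCV IRES allows puromycin N-acetyltransferase to be translated from the same transcript, linking puromycin resistance to expression of the fusion, and an SV40 polyadenylation signal ends the unit.

The plasmid comes from the ChromID work on identifying protein interactomes at chromatin marks. In this design the PHD domains act as an engineered chromatin reader, the TAF3 PHD finger being generally known to bind H3K4me3. The tethered ligase biotinylates nearby proteins so they can be captured and identified.
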