Features (pLannotate 1.2.2; 26 found; start..end, strand, type, name):
    137..236     +  misc_feature   bom (fragment): basis of mobility region from pBR322
    242..399     -  CDS            lacZα (fragment): LacZα fragment of β-galactosidase; lacZ fragment
    409..442     -  protein_bind   loxP511: Cre-mediated recombination occurs in the 8-bp core sequence (GTATACAT). loxP511 sites are compatible with each other, but incompatible with wild-type loxP sites. Cre recombinase
    447..826     +  enhancer       CMV enhancer: human cytomegalovirus immediate early enhancer
    828..1103    +  promoter       chicken β-actin promoter: No description available
   1104..2120    +  intron         chimeric intron: chimera between introns from chicken β-actin and rabbit β-globin
   2118..2174    +  CDS            HBB (fragment): HBB_LEPEU - Experimental evidence at protein level: Swiss-Prot protein existence level 1. Involved in oxygen transport from the lung to the various peripheral tissues. From Lepus europaeus (European hare).
   2206..2226    +  CDS            3xFLAG (fragment): three tandem FLAG® epitope tags
   2246..2506    +  CDS            Taf3 (fragment): TAF3_MOUSE - Experimental evidence at protein level: Swiss-Prot protein existence level 1. Transcription factor TFIID is one of the general factors required for accurate and regulated initiation by RNA polymerase II. TFIID is a multimeric protein complex that plays a central role in mediating promoter responses to various activators and repressors. Required in complex with TBPL2 for the differentiation of myoblasts into myocytes. The complex replaces TFIID at specific promoters at an early stage in the differentiation process. From Mus musculus (Mouse).
   2630..2905    +  CDS            taf3 (fragment): TAF3_XENLA - Experimental evidence at transcript level: Swiss-Prot protein existence level 2. Transcription factor TFIID is one of the general factors required for accurate and regulated initiation by RNA polymerase II. TFIID is a multimeric protein complex that plays a central role in mediating promoter responses to various activators and repressors (By similarity). From Xenopus laevis (African clawed frog).
   3251..3276    +  CDS            3xHA (fragment): three tandem HA epitope tags
   3278..4054    +  CDS            birA (fragment): BIRA_BACSU - Experimental evidence at protein level: Swiss-Prot protein existence level 1. Acts both as a biotin--[acetyl-CoA-carboxylase] ligase and a repressor. From Bacillus subtilis (strain 168).
   4155..4617    +  misc_feature   IRES: internal ribosome entry site (IRES) of the encephalomyocarditis virus (EMCV)
   4631..5230    +  CDS            PuroR: puromycin N-acetyltransferase; pac from Streptomyces alboniger; confers resistance to puromycin
   5279..5404    +  CDS            ble (fragment): BLE_KLEPN - Experimental evidence at protein level: Swiss-Prot protein existence level 1. Binding protein with a strong affinity to the bleomycin family of antibiotics. Binds to CL990; an antimitotic-antibiotic compound. From Klebsiella pneumoniae.
   5399..5520    +  polyA_signal   SV40 poly(A) signal: SV40 polyadenylation signal
   5554..5587    +  protein_bind   loxP511: Cre-mediated recombination occurs in the 8-bp core sequence (GTATACAT). loxP511 sites are compatible with each other, but incompatible with wild-type loxP sites. Cre recombinase
   5590..5608    +  misc_feature   MCS (fragment): pUC18/19 multiple cloning site
   5645..5661    -  protein_bind   lac operator: The lac repressor binds to the lac operator to inhibit transcription in E. coli. This inhibition can be relieved by adding lactose or isopropyl-β-D-thiogalactopyranoside (IPTG). lac repressor encoded by lacI
   5669..5699    -  promoter       lac promoter: promoter for the E. coli lac operon
   5714..5735    -  protein_bind   CAP binding site: CAP binding activates transcription in the presence of cAMP. E. coli catabolite activator protein
   5748..5840    -  CDS            lacI (fragment): lac repressor; lacI; The lac repressor binds to the lac operator to inhibit transcription in E. coli. This inhibition can be relieved by adding lactose or isopropyl-β-D-thiogalactopyranoside (IPTG).
   6023..6611    -  rep_origin     ori: high-copy-number ColE1/pMB1/pBR322/pUC origin of replication
   6782..7642    -  CDS            AmpR: β-lactamase; bla; confers resistance to ampicillin, carbenicillin, and related antibiotics
   7643..7747    -  promoter       AmpR promoter: bla
   7842..35      +  CDS            rop (fragment) (across the origin): Rop protein, which maintains plasmids at low copy number; rop
>Addgene plasmid #179414 | pv9_TAF3_2xPHD-13XL-BASU | addgene full sequence | sequence record 373861 | pCAX-F 5'-CAGCTCCTGGGCAACGTGC-3'
TCGCGCGTTTCGGTGATGACGGTGAAAACCTCTGACACATGCAGCTCCCGGAGACGGTCACAGCTTGTCT
GTAAGCGGATGCCGGGAGCAGACAAGCCCGTCAGGGCGCGTCAGCGGGTGTTGGCGGGTGTCGGGGCTGG
CTTAACTATGCGGCATCAGAGCAGATTGTACTGAGAGTGCACCATATGCGGTGTGAAATACCGCACAGAT
GCGTAAGGAGAAAATACCGCATCAGGCGCCATTCGCCATTCAGGCTGCGCAACTGTTGGGAAGGGCGATC
GGTGCGGGCCTCTTCGCTATTACGCCAGCTGGCGAAAGGGGGATGTGCTGCAAGGCGATTAAGTTGGGTA
ACGCCAGGGTTTTCCCAGTCACGACGTTGTAAAACGACGGCCAGTGAATTCTCGAGCCATAACTTCGTAT
AATGTATACTATACGAAGTTATATCGGACATTGATTATTGACTAGTTATTAATAGTAATCAATTACGGGG
TCATTAGTTCATAGCCCATATATGGAGTTCCGCGTTACATAACTTACGGTAAATGGCCCGCCTGGCTGAC
CGCCCAACGACCCCCGCCCATTGACGTCAATAATGACGTATGTTCCCATAGTAACGCCAATAGGGACTTT
CCATTGACGTCAATGGGTGGAGTATTTACGGTAAACTGCCCACTTGGCAGTACATCAAGTGTATCATATG
CCAAGTACGCCCCCTATTGACGTCAATGACGGTAAATGGCCCGCCTGGCATTATGCCCAGTACATGACCT
TATGGGACTTTCCTACTTGGCAGTACATCTACGTATTAGTCATCGCTATTACCATGGTCGAGGTGAGCCC
CACGTTCTGCTTCACTCTCCCCATCTCCCCCCCCTCCCCACCCCCAATTTTGTATTTATTTATTTTTTAA
TTATTTTGTGCAGCGATGGGGGCGGGGGGGGGGGGGGGGCGCGCCRGGGGGGGGGGGGGGGGGGGRGGGG
SGGGGSGGGGSGAGGCGGAGAGGTGCGGCGGCAGCCAATCAGAGCGGCGCGCTCCGAAAGTTTCCTTTTA
TGGCGAGGCGGCGGCGGCGGCGGCCCTATAAAAAGCGAAGCGCGCGGCGGGCGGGAGTCGCTGCGCGCTG
CCTTCGCCCCGTGCCCCGCTCCGCCGCCGCCTCGCGCCGCCCGCCCCGGCTCTGACTGACCGCGTTACTC
CCACAGGTGAGCGGGCGGGACGGCCCTTCTCCTCCGGGCTGTAATTAGCGCTTGGTTTAATGACGGCTTG
TTTCTTTTCTGTGGCTGCGTGAAAGCCTTGAGGGGCTCCGGGAGGGCCCTTTGTGCGGGGGGAGCGGCTC
GGGGGGTGCGTGCGTGTGTGTGTGCGTGGGGAGCGCCGCGTGCGGCTCCGCGCTGCCCGGCGGCTGTGAG
CGCTGCGGGCGCGGCGCGGGGCTTTGTGCGCTCCGCAGTGTGCGCGAGGGGAGCGCGGCCGGGGGCGGTG
CCCCGCGGTGCGGGGGGGGCTGCGAGGGGAACAAAGGCTGCGTGCGGGGTGTGTGCGTGGGGGGGTGAGC
AGGGGGTGTGGGCGCGTCGGTCGGGCTGCAACCCCCCCTGCACCCCCCTCCCCGAGTTGCTGAGCACGGC
CCGGCTTCGGGTGCGGGGCTCCGTACGGGGCGTGGCGCGGGGCTCGCCGTGCCGGGCGGGGGGTGGCGGC
AGGTGGGGGTGCCGGGCGGGGCGGGGCCGCCTCGGGCCGGGGRGGGCTCGGGGGAGGGGCGCGGCGGCCC
CCGGAGCGCCGGCGGCTGTCGAGGCGCGGCGAGCCGCAGCCATTGCCTTTTATGGTAATCGTGCGAGAGG
GCGCAGGGACTTCCTTTGTCCCAAATCTGTGCGGAGCCGAAATCTGGGAGGCGCCGCCGCACCCCCTCTA
GCGGGCGCGGGGCGAAGCGGTGCGGCGCCGGCAGGAAGGAAATGGGCGGGGAGGGCCTTCGTGCGTCGCC
GCGCCGCCGTCCCCTTCTCCCTCTCCAGCCTCGGGGCTGTCCGCGGGGGGACGGCTGCCTTCGGGGGGGA
CGGGGCAGGGCGGGGTTCGGCTTCTGGCGTGTGACCGGCGGCTCTAGAGCCTCTGCTAACCATGTTCATG
CCTTCTTCTTTTTCCTACAGCTCCTGGGCAACGTGCTGGTTATTGTGCTGTCTCATCATTTTGGCAAAGA
ATTCATTATTGTTTTTCCTCCTTTGCCGCCACCATGGACTACAAAGACGATGACGACAAGGATGAAGAGT
CTGGTTCTGTTTCTGGTGGTGATAGTGCCAAAGCCCCCGTGAGGAGCGTCGTGACTGAGACGGTCAGCAC
TTATGTGATCCGTGATGAGTGGGGCAATCAGATCTGGATCTGTCCAGGGTGCAACAAGCCTGATGACGGG
AGCCCGATGATTGGCTGTGACGACTGTGACGATTGGTACCACTGGCCCTGTGTGGGAATCATGGCTGCTC
CTCCAGAAGAGATGCAGTGGTTCTGCCCGAAGTGTGCCAACAAGATAAAGAAAGACAAGAAGCACAAGAA
GAGGAAGCACCGTGCGCACGGTGGTGGCGGATCAGAAGGAGGCGGTAGCGGGGGCCCTGGTTCGGGAGGG
GAAGGTTCTGCTGGGGGAGGGAGCGCTGGCGGGGGGTCTAGTGCAAAGGCACCTGTCCGAAGTGTCGTCA
CAGAAACTGTGTCTACTTATGTCATCAGAGACGAATGGGGAAATCAGATTTGGATCTGTCCCGGCTGCAA
TAAGCCAGATGACGGATCACCTATGATAGGATGTGACGACTGCGATGACTGGTATCACTGGCCTTGCGTT
GGGATCATGGCCGCCCCCCCCGAAGAGATGCAATGGTTTTGCCCCAAATGCGCCAATAAAATAAAAAAGG
ACAAGAAACATAAGAAACGCAAGCATCGCGCTCACATCGGTGGCGGAGGCTCTGGAGGTGGAGGCTCCGC
ACCCCCCAAAAAGAAACGCAAGGTTGGATACCGGGATCCACACGTGGGTAGGAGCGGTTCGTTCGGATCC
CATCTTTTTTCGGAATTCGGATCCGGTGGAGGCGGGTCTGGAGGCGGGGGTAGTGGCGGGGGTGGAAGCG
GGGGTGGAGGCGGGTCGGGTGGCGGAGGTAGCGGAGGCGGTGGAAGTGGAGGCGGTGGAAGTGGTGGAGG
AGGTTCTGGTGGCGGAGGTAGCGGTGGCGGAGGTAGCGGAGGCGGTGGAAGTGGTGGCGGAGGTAGCGGA
GGCGGTGGATCGGCGCGCCGTTTCAAGAACTACCCATACGATGTGCCTGACTATGCTGGCAAGTTGTCTG
AATCAGAGATTAGGTTTGGACTGAAAACGGAGGTGATGGGCCAACATCTTATCTATCACGATGTTTTGTC
CAGCACACAAAAGACAGCCCATGAATTGGCAAATAACAATGCCCCCGAGGGTACCCTCGTGGTTGCAGAT
AAACAGACAGCCGGTAGGGGCGGGATGAGCCGAGTGTGGCATTCTCAAGAAGGAAACGGAGTATGGATGA
GTTTGATATTGCGCCCGGACATTCCGCTCCAAAAGACGCCCCAACTTACCTTGCTGGCAGCTGTAGCGGT
GGTTCAGGGAATAGAAGAGGCCGCGGGCATACAGACTGATATAAAGTGGCCGAACGACATACTCATTAAC
GGGAAAAAAACAGTAGGGATACTTACCGAAATGCAAGCTGAGGAGGATCGAGTGCGCTCCGTGATTATTG
GTATTGGCATTAATGTAAATCAGCAACCCAATGATTTCCCCGATGAGCTCAAGGACATTGCGACGAGTCT
GTCCCAGGCAGCTGGGGAAAAGATCGACAGGGCAGGTGTAATCCAGCATATCTTGCTTTGTTTCGAAAAG
CGATACCGAGACTACATGACCCACGGTTTCACGCCCATCAAGCTCTTGTGGGAGTCATACGCCCTCGGTA
TTGGCACGAACATGAGGGCGAGAACTCTCAACGGGACATTTTACGGTAAGGCGTTGGGTATTGACGACGA
AGGGGTACTTTTGTTGGAAACTAATGAAGGCATTAAGAAGATATACAGCGCGGACATCAGCCTTAGGTGA
AACGAGGTAGCGGCCGCCGAAGCCGCTTGGAATAAGGCCGGTGTGCGTTTGTCTATATGTTATTTTCCAC
CATATTGCCGTCTTTTGGCAATGTGAGGGCCCGGAAACCTGGCCCTGTCTTCTTGACGAGCATTCCTAGG
GGTCTTTCCCCTCTCGCCAAAGGAATGCAAGGTCTGTTGAATGTCGTGAAGGAAGCAGTTCCTCTGGAAG
CTTCTTGAAGACAAACAACGTCTGTAGCGACCCTTTGCAGGCAGCGGAACCCCCCACCTGGCGACAGGTG
CCTCTGCGGCCAAAAGCCACGTGTATAAGATACACCTGCAAAGGCGGCACAACCCCAGTGCCACGTTGTG
AGTTGGATAGTTGTGGAAAGAGTCAAATGGCTCTCCTCAAGCGTATTCAACAAGGGGCTGAAGGATGCCC
AGAAGGTACCCCATTGTATGGGATCTGATCTGGGGCCTCGGTGCACATGCTTTACATGTGTTTAGTCGAG
GTTAAAAAAACGTCTAGGCCCCCCGAACCACGGGGACGTGGTTTTCCTTTGAAAAACACGATGATAATAT
GGCCACAACCATGACCGAGTACAAGCCCACGGTGCGCCTCGCCACCCGCGACGACGTCCCCAGGGCCGTA
CGCACCCTCGCCGCCGCGTTCGCCGACTACCCCGCCACGCGCCACACCGTCGATCCGGACCGCCACATCG
AGCGGGTCACCGAGCTGCAAGAACTCTTCCTCACGCGCGTCGGGCTCGACATCGGCAAGGTGTGGGTCGC
GGACGACGGCGCCGCGGTGGCGGTCTGGACCACGCCGGAGAGCGTCGAAGCGGGGGCGGTGTTCGCCGAG
ATCGGCCCGCGCATGGCCGAGTTGAGCGGTTCCCGGCTGGCCGCGCAGCAACAGATGGAAGGCCTCCTGG
CGCCGCACCGGCCCAAGGAGCCCGCGTGGTTCCTGGCCACCGTCGGCGTCTCGCCCGACCACCAGGGCAA
GGGTCTGGGCAGCGCCGTCGTGCTCCCCGGAGTGGAGGCGGCCGAGCGCGCCGGGGTGCCCGCCTTCCTG
GAGACCTCCGCGCCCCGCAACCTCCCCTTCTACGAGCGGCTCGGCTTCACCGTCACCGCCGACGTCGAGG
TGCCCGAAGGACCGCGCACCTGGTGCATGACCCGCAAGCCCGGTGCCTGACGCCCGCCCCACGACCCGCA
GCGCCCGACCGAAAGGAGCGCAGTGCTACGAGATTTCGATTCCACCGCCGCCTTCTATGAAAGGTTGGGC
TTCGGAATCGTTTTCCGGGACGCCGGCTGGATGATCCTCCAGCGCGGGGATCTCATGCTGGAGTTCTTCG
CCCACCCCAACTTGTTTATTGCAGCTTATAATGGTTACAAATAAAGCAATAGCATCACAAATTTCACAAA
TAAAGCATTTTTTTCACTGCATTCTAGTTGTGGTTTGTCCAAACTCATCAATGTATCTTATCATGTCTGT
ATACCGTGGATCCGGCCGGCCCCATAACTTCGTATAGTATACATTATACGAAGTTATCCCCTGCAGGCAT
GCAAGCTTGGCGTAATCATGGTCATAGCTGTTTCCTGTGTGAAATTGTTATCCGCTCACAATTCCACACA
ACATACGAGCCGGAAGCATAAAGTGTAAAGCCTGGGGTGCCTAATGAGTGAGCTAACTCACATTAATTGC
GTTGCGCTCACTGCCCGCTTTCCAGTCGGGAAACCTGTCGTGCCAGCTGCATTAATGAATCGGCCAACGC
GCGGGGAGAGGCGGTTTGCGTATTGGGCGCTCTTCCGCTTCCTCGCTCACTGACTCGCTGCGCTCGGTCG
TTCGGCTGCGGCGAGCGGTATCAGCTCACTCAAAGGCGGTAATACGGTTATCCACAGAATCAGGGGATAA
CGCAGGAAAGAACATGTGAGCAAAAGGCCAGCAAAAGGCCAGGAACCGTAAAAAGGCCGCGTTGCTGGCG
TTTTTCCATAGGCTCCGCCCCCCTGACGAGCATCACAAAAATCGACGCTCAAGTCAGAGGTGGCGAAACC
CGACAGGACTATAAAGATACCAGGCGTTTCCCCCTGGAAGCTCCCTCGTGCGCTCTCCTGTTCCGACCCT
GCCGCTTACCGGATACCTGTCCGCCTTTCTCCCTTCGGGAAGCGTGGCGCTTTCTCATAGCTCACGCTGT
AGGTATCTCAGTTCGGTGTAGGTCGTTCGCTCCAAGCTGGGCTGTGTGCACGAACCCCCCGTTCAGCCCG
ACCGCTGCGCCTTATCCGGTAACTATCGTCTTGAGTCCAACCCGGTAAGACACGACTTATCGCCACTGGC
AGCAGCCACTGGTAACAGGATTAGCAGAGCGAGGTATGTAGGCGGTGCTACAGAGTTCTTGAAGTGGTGG
CCTAACTACGGCTACACTAGAAGAACAGTATTTGGTATCTGCGCTCTGCTGAAGCCAGTTACCTTCGGAA
AAAGAGTTGGTAGCTCTTGATCCGGCAAACAAACCACCGCTGGTAGCGGTGGTTTTTTTGTTTGCAAGCA
GCAGATTACGCGCAGAAAAAAAGGATCTCAAGAAGATCCTTTGATCTTTTCTACGGGGTCTGACGCTCAG
TGGAACGAAAACTCACGTTAAGGGATTTTGGTCATGAGATTATCAAAAAGGATCTTCACCTAGATCCTTT
TAAATTAAAAATGAAGTTTTAAATCAATCTAAAGTATATATGAGTAAACTTGGTCTGACAGTTACCAATG
CTTAATCAGTGAGGCACCTATCTCAGCGATCTGTCTATTTCGTTCATCCATAGTTGCCTGACTCCCCGTC
GTGTAGATAACTACGATACGGGAGGGCTTACCATCTGGCCCCAGTGCTGCAATGATACCGCGAGACCCAC
GCTCACCGGCTCCAGATTTATCAGCAATAAACCAGCCAGCCGGAAGGGCCGAGCGCAGAAGTGGTCCTGC
AACTTTATCCGCCTCCATCCAGTCTATTAATTGTTGCCGGGAAGCTAGAGTAAGTAGTTCGCCAGTTAAT
AGTTTGCGCAACGTTGTTGCCATTGCTACAGGCATCGTGGTGTCACGCTCGTCGTTTGGTATGGCTTCAT
TCAGCTCCGGTTCCCAACGATCAAGGCGAGTTACATGATCCCCCATGTTGTGCAAAAAAGCGGTTAGCTC
CTTCGGTCCTCCGATCGTTGTCAGAAGTAAGTTGGCCGCAGTGTTATCACTCATGGTTATGGCAGCACTG
CATAATTCTCTTACTGTCATGCCATCCGTAAGATGCTTTTCTGTGACTGGTGAGTACTCAACCAAGTCAT
TCTGAGAATAGTGTATGCGGCGACCGAGTTGCTCTTGCCCGGCGTCAATACGGGATAATACCGCGCCACA
TAGCAGAACTTTAAAAGTGCTCATCATTGGAAAACGTTCTTCGGGGCGAAAACTCTCAAGGATCTTACCG
CTGTTGAGATCCAGTTCGATGTAACCCACTCGTGCACCCAACTGATCTTCAGCATCTTTTACTTTCACCA
GCGTTTCTGGGTGAGCAAAAACAGGAAGGCAAAATGCCGCAAAAAAGGGAATAAGGGCGACACGGAAATG
TTGAATACTCATACTCTTCCTTTTTCAATATTATTGAAGCATTTATCAGGGTTATTGTCTCATGAGCGGA
TACATATTTGAATGTATTTAGAAAAATAAACAAATAGGGGTTCCGCGCACATTTCCCCGAAAAGTGCCAC
CTGACGTCTAAGAAACCATTATTATCATGACATTAACCTATAAAAATAGGCGTATCACGAGGCCCTTTCG
TC
